Addgene plasmid #12716: DCT.VV.Orf28
Purpose: This plasmid was designed for screening purposes and may contain discrepancies relative to the current canonical GenBank version of the gene.
Depositing lab: Jack Bennink & Jon Yewdell. Depositing organization: National Institute of Allergy and Infectious Diseases (NIAID). Publication: Identification of poxvirus CD8+ T cell determinants to enable rational design and characterization of smallpox vaccines. Tscharke DC, Karupiah G, Zhou J, Palmore T, Irvine KR, Haeryfar SM, Williams S, Sidney J, Sette A, Bennink JR, Yewdell JW. J Exp Med. 2005 January 3; 201(1): 95–104. 10.1084/jem.20041912 PubMed 15623576.
Backbone
  Vector backbone: pcDNA 3.1D V5-His-TOPO
  Backbone manufacturer: Invitrogen
  Backbone size w/o insert (bp): 5514
  Vector type: Mammalian Expression
  Selectable markers: Neomycin (select with G418)
Growth in bacteria
  Bacterial resistance: Ampicillin, 100 μg/mL
  Growth temperature: 37°C
  Growth strain: DH5alpha
  Copy number: High Copy
Gene/Insert
  Gene/Insert name: VV.Orf28
  Species: Vaccinia Virus
  Insert size (bp): 399
  Cloning method: Restriction Enzyme; 5′ cloning site BamHI (not destroyed); 3′ cloning site BamHI (not destroyed)
  Sequencing primers: 5′ Universal T7
Terms and licenses: Academic/Nonprofit Terms; Industry Terms: Not Available to Industry
Depositor comments: Please see the Vaccinia kit page ( https://www.addgene.org/vvorf/ ) for more information. The kit page contains the supplemental VVOrfData spreadsheet, which includes important information about this plasmid. The plasmid and insert names provided here relate only to this library. The name of the ORF (if present) in VACV strain Copenhagen and the name of the ORF (if annotated) in VACV strain WR sequence can be found in VVOrfData spreadsheet. Please note that the amino acid sequence given for each ORF in the spreadsheet may contain some errors. Additionally, changes from the expected sequence may be present in these plasmids. Please see Addgene's quality control sequence and sequencing notes in the VVOrfData spreadsheet before ordering this plasmid.
How to cite: DCT.VV.Orf28 was a gift from Jack Bennink & Jon Yewdell (Addgene plasmid # 12716 ; http://n2t.net/addgene:12716 ; RRID:Addgene_12716)
