[The description below was written by a language model from this plasmid's Addgene catalogue record.]
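Description:
DCT.VV.Orf28 is a mammalian expression plasmid built on the commercial pcDNA 3.1D V5-His-TOPO backbone (about 5.5 kb without insert) and carrying a 399 bp vaccinia virus open reading frame designated VV.Orf28. It is maintained in E. coli as a high-copy plasmid under ampicillin selection, and the backbone also provides a neomycin resistance marker so that transfected mammalian cells can be selected with G418. No feature table accompanies the record, so the regulatory elements are not listed explicitly. Backbones of the pcDNA3.1 family generally drive the insert from a CMV immediate-early promoter, with a T7 promoter upstream, which is consistent with the T7 sequencing primer recorded here. The backbone name indicates optional C-terminal V5 and His tags, but the record does not say whether the ORF is in frame with them. The insert is recorded as flanked by intact BamHI sites on both sides.

The plasmid is one member of a library of individually cloned vaccinia virus ORFs, assembled for work identifying poxvirus determinants recognised by CD8+ T cells, with the aim of supporting the design and characterisation of smallpox vaccines. In that setting, each ORF is expressed in mammalian cells so that its product can be tested as a source of T cell epitopes. The "Orf28" name is internal to the library and does not by itself correspond to the Copenhagen or WR strain gene nomenclature; that mapping is kept in a supplementary spreadsheet for the collection. The depositors caution that the clones were made for screening and may differ from the canonical gene sequence, so the insert sequence should be checked before it is relied on.
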