>Addgene plasmid #12716 | DCT.VV.Orf28 | addgene partial sequence | sequence record 19111 | T7 5'-TAATACGACTCACTATAGGG-3'
TGGTACCGAGCTCGGATCCAGTACCCTTCACCGAATTCCAGCTGACCACCATGGTAAACTTTTGCATATC
GGACGCAGAAATTGGTATAAATGTTGTAATTGTATTATTTCCCGTCAATGGACTAGTCACAGCTCCATCA
GTTTTATATCCTTTAGAGTATTTCTCACTCGTGTCTAACATTCTAGAGCATTCCATGATCTGTTTATCGT
TGATATTGGCCGGAAAGATAGATTTTTTATTTTTTATTATATTACTATTGGCAATTGTAGATATAACTTC
TGGTAAATATTTTTCTACCTTTTCAATCTCTTCTATTTTCAAGCCGGCTATATATTCTGCTATATTGTTG
CTAGTATCAATACCTTTTCTGGCTAAGAAGTCATATGTGGTATTCACTATATCAGTTTTAACTGGTAGTT
CCATTAGCCTTTCCACTTCTGCAGAATAAGCAATTCCCGGGGATCCGAATAAAGGGTCAAGACAATTCTG
CAGATATCCAGCACAGTGGCGGCCGCTCGAGTCTAGAGGGCCCGCGGTTCGAAGGTAAGCCTATCCCTAA
CCCTCTCCTCGGTCTCGATTCTACGCGTACCGGTCATCATCACCATCACCATTGAGTTTAAACCCGCTGA
TCAGCCTCGACTGTGCCTTCTAGTTGCCAGCCATCTGTTGTTTGCCCCTCCCCCGTGCCTTCCTTGACCC
TGGAAGGTGCCACTCCCACTGTCCTTTCCTAATAAATGAGGAAATTGCATCGCATTGTCTGAGT
